>Addgene plasmid #90891 | SKA3 G6.2 gRNA | addgene full sequence | sequence record 183405 | Addgene NGS Result
TCCCCGCGCGTTGGCCGATTCATTAATGCAGCTGGCACGACAGGTTTCCCGACTGGAAAGCGGGCAGTGA
GCGCAACGCAATTAATGTGAGTTAGCTCACTCATTAGGCACCCCAGGCTTTACACTTTATGCTTCCGGCT
CGTATGTTGTGTGGAATTGTGAGCGGATAACAATTTCACACAGGAAACAGCTATGACCATGATTACGCCA
AGCGCGCAATTAACCCTCACTAAAGGGAACAAAAGCTGGAGCTGCAAGCTTAATGTAGTCTTATGCAATA
CTCTTGTAGTCTTGCAACATGGTAACGATGAGTTAGCAACATGCCTTACAAGGAGAGAAAAAGCACCGTG
CATGCCGATTGGTGGAAGTAAGGTGGTACGATCGTGCCTTATTAGGAAGGCAACAGACGGGTCTGACATG
GATTGGACGAACCACTGAATTGCCGCATTGCAGAGATATTGTATTTAAGTGCCTAGCTCGATACATAAAC
GGGTCTCTCTGGTTAGACCAGATCTGAGCCTGGGAGCTCTCTGGCTAACTAGGGAACCCACTGCTTAAGC
CTCAATAAAGCTTGCCTTGAGTGCTTCAAGTAGTGTGTGCCCGTCTGTTGTGTGACTCTGGTAACTAGAG
ATCCCTCAGACCCTTTTAGTCAGTGTGGAAAATCTCTAGCAGTGGCGCCCGAACAGGGACTTGAAAGCGA
AAGGGAAACCAGAGGAGCTCTCTCGACGCAGGACTCGGCTTGCTGAAGCGCGCACGGCAAGAGGCGAGGG
GCGGCGACTGGTGAGTACGCCAAAAATTTTGACTAGCGGAGGCTAGAAGGAGAGAGATGGGTGCGAGAGC
GTCAGTATTAAGCGGGGGAGAATTAGATCGCGATGGGAAAAAATTCGGTTAAGGCCAGGGGGAAAGAAAA
AATATAAATTAAAACATATAGTATGGGCAAGCAGGGAGCTAGAACGATTCGCAGTTAATCCTGGCCTGTT
AGAAACATCAGAAGGCTGTAGACAAATACTGGGACAGCTACAACCATCCCTTCAGACAGGATCAGAAGAA
CTTAGATCATTATATAATACAGTAGCAACCCTCTATTGTGTGCATCAAAGGATAGAGATAAAAGACACCA
AGGAAGCTTTAGACAAGATAGAGGAAGAGCAAAACAAAAGTAAGACCACCGCACAGCAAGCGGCCGCTGA
TCTTCAGACCTGGAGGAGGAGATATGAGGGACAATTGGAGAAGTGAATTATATAAATATAAAGTAGTAAA
AATTGAACCATTAGGAGTAGCACCCACCAAGGCAAAGAGAAGAGTGGTGCAGAGAGAAAAAAGAGCAGTG
GGAATAGGAGCTTTGTTCCTTGGGTTCTTGGGAGCAGCAGGAAGCACTATGGGCGCAGCGTCAATGACGC
TGACGGTACAGGCCAGACAATTATTGTCTGGTATAGTGCAGCAGCAGAACAATTTGCTGAGGGCTATTGA
GGCGCAACAGCATCTGTTGCAACTCACAGTCTGGGGCATCAAGCAGCTCCAGGCAAGAATCCTGGCTGTG
GAAAGATACCTAAAGGATCAACAGCTCCTGGGGATTTGGGGTTGCTCTGGAAAACTCATTTGCACCACTG
CTGTGCCTTGGAATGCTAGTTGGAGTAATAAATCTCTGGAACAGATTTGGAATCACACGACCTGGATGGA
GTGGGACAGAGAAATTAACAATTACACAAGCTTAATACACTCCTTAATTGAAGAATCGCAAAACCAGCAA
GAAAAGAATGAACAAGAATTATTGGAATTAGATAAATGGGCAAGTTTGTGGAATTGGTTTAACATAACAA
ATTGGCTGTGGTATATAAAATTATTCATAATGATAGTAGGAGGCTTGGTAGGTTTAAGAATAGTTTTTGC
TGTACTTTCTATAGTGAATAGAGTTAGGCAGGGATATTCACCATTATCGTTTCAGACCCACCTCCCAACC
CCGAGGGGACCCAGAGAGGGCCTATTTCCCATGATTCCTTCATATTTGCATATACGATACAAGGCTGTTA
GAGAGATAATTAGAATTAATTTGACTGTAAACACAAAGATATTAGTACAAAATACGTGACGTAGAAAGTA
ATAATTTCTTGGGTAGTTTGCAGTTTTAAAATTATGTTTTAAAATGGACTATCATATGCTTACCGTAACT
TGAAAGTATTTCGATTTCTTGGCTTTATATATCTTGTGGAAAGGACGAAACACCGATACAACTGCTTGCA
ACAGGGTTTAAGAGCTATGCTGGAAACAGCATAGCAAGTTTAAATAAGGCTAGTCCGTTATCAACTTGAA
AAAGTGGCACCGAGTCGGTGCTTTTTTTGAATTCTAGATCTTGAGACAAATGGCAGTATTCATCCACAAT
TTTAAAAGAAAAGGGGGGATTGGGGGGTACAGTGCAGGGGAAAGAATAGTAGACATAATAGCAACAGACA
TACAAACTAAAGAATTACAAAAACAAATTACAAAAATTCAAAATTTTCGGGTTTATTACAGGGACAGCAG
AGATCCACTTTGGCGCCGGCTCGAGTGGCTCCGGTGCCCGTCAGTGGGCAGAGCGCACATCGCCCACAGT
CCCCGAGAAGTTGGGGGGAGGGGTCGGCAATTGAACCGGTGCCTAGAGAAGGTGGCGCGGGGTAAACTGG
GAAAGTGATGTCGTGTACTGGCTCCGCCTTTTTCCCGAGGGTGGGGGAGAACCGTATATAAGTGCAGTAG
TCGCCGTGAACGTTCTTTTTCGCAACGGGTTTGCCGCCAGAACACAGGTGTCGTGACGCGGGATCCGCCA
CCATGACCGAGTACAAGCCCACGGTGCGCCTCGCCACCCGCGACGACGTCCCCAGGGCCGTACGCACCCT
CGCCGCCGCGTTCGCCGACTACCCCGCCACGCGCCACACCGTCGATCCGGACCGCCACATCGAGCGGGTC
ACCGAGCTGCAAGAACTCTTCCTCACGCGCGTCGGGCTCGACATCGGCAAGGTGTGGGTCGCGGACGACG
GCGCCGCGGTGGCGGTCTGGACCACGCCGGAGAGCGTCGAAGCGGGGGCGGTGTTCGCCGAGATCGGCCC
GCGCATGGCCGAGTTGAGCGGTTCCCGGCTGGCCGCGCAGCAACAGATGGAAGGCCTCCTGGCGCCGCAC
CGGCCCAAGGAGCCCGCGTGGTTCCTGGCCACCGTCGGAGTCTCGCCCGACCACCAGGGCAAGGGTCTGG
GCAGCGCCGTCGTGCTCCCCGGAGTGGAGGCGGCCGAGCGCGCCGGGGTGCCCGCCTTCCTGGAGACCTC
CGCGCCCCGCAACCTCCCCTTCTACGAGCGGCTCGGCTTCACCGTCACCGCCGACGTCGAGGTGCCCGAA
GGACCGCGCACCTGGTGCATGACCCGCAAGCCCGGTGCCTGAACGCGTTAAGTCGACAATCAACCTCTGG
ATTACAAAATTTGTGAAAGATTGACTGGTATTCTTAACTATGTTGCTCCTTTTACGCTATGTGGATACGC
TGCTTTAATGCCTTTGTATCATGCTATTGCTTCCCGTATGGCTTTCATTTTCTCCTCCTTGTATAAATCC
TGGTTGCTGTCTCTTTATGAGGAGTTGTGGCCCGTTGTCAGGCAACGTGGCGTGGTGTGCACTGTGTTTG
CTGACGCAACCCCCACTGGTTGGGGCATTGCCACCACCTGTCAGCTCCTTTCCGGGACTTTCGCTTTCCC
CCTCCCTATTGCCACGGCGGAACTCATCGCCGCCTGCCTTGCCCGCTGCTGGACAGGGGCTCGGCTGTTG
GGCACTGACAATTCCGTGGTGTTGTCGGGGAAATCATCGTCCTTTCCTTGGCTGCTCGCCTGTGTTGCCA
CCTGGATTCTGCGCGGGACGTCCTTCTGCTACGTCCCTTCGGCCCTCAATCCAGCGGACCTTCCTTCCCG
CGGCCTGCTGCCGGCTCTGCGGCCTCTTCCGCGTCTTCGCCTTCGCCCTCAGACGAGTCGGATCTCCCTT
TGGGCCGCCTCCCCGCGTCGACTTTAAGACCAATGACTTACAAGGCAGCTGTAGATCTTAGCCACTTTTT
AAAAGAAAAGGGGGGACTGGAAGGGCTAATTCACTCCCAACGAAGACAAGATCTGCTTTTTGCTTGTACT
GGGTCTCTCTGGTTAGACCAGATCTGAGCCTGGGAGCTCTCTGGCTAACTAGGGAACCCACTGCTTAAGC
CTCAATAAAGCTTGCCTTGAGTGCTTCAAGTAGTGTGTGCCCGTCTGTTGTGTGACTCTGGTAACTAGAG
ATCCCTCAGACCCTTTTAGTCAGTGTGGAAAATCTCTAGCAGTACGTATAGTAGTTCATGTCATCTTATT
ATTCAGTATTTATAACTTGCAAAGAAATGAATATCAGAGAGTGAGAGGAACTTGTTTATTGCAGCTTATA
ATGGTTACAAATAAAGCAATAGCATCACAAATTTCACAAATAAAGCATTTTTTTCACTGCATTCTAGTTG
TGGTTTGTCCAAACTCATCAATGTATCTTATCATGTCTGGCTCTAGCTATCCCGCCCCTAACTCCGCCCA
TCCCGCCCCTAACTCCGCCCAGTTCCGCCCATTCTCCGCCCCATGGCTGACTAATTTTTTTTATTTATGC
AGAGGCCGAGGCCGCCTCGGCCTCTGAGCTATTCCAGAAGTAGTGAGGAGGCTTTTTTGGAGGCCTAGGG
ACGTACCCAATTCGCCCTATAGTGAGTCGTATTACGCGCGCTCACTGGCCGTCGTTTTACAACGTCGTGA
CTGGGAAAACCCTGGCGTTACCCAACTTAATCGCCTTGCAGCACATCCCCCTTTCGCCAGCTGGCGTAAT
AGCGAAGAGGCCCGCACCGATCGCCCTTCCCAACAGTTGCGCAGCCTGAATGGCGAATGGG
[124 nt withheld, positions 4892-5015]
C
[91 nt withheld, positions 5017-5107]
A
[49 nt withheld, positions 5109-5157]
CCTTTGACGTTGGAGTCCACGTTCTTT
[37 nt withheld, positions 5185-5221]
ACCCTATCTCGGTCTATTCTTTTGATTTATAAGGGATTTTGCCGATTTCGGCCTATTGGTTAAAAAATGA
GCTGATTTAACAAAAATTTAACGCGAATTTTAACAAAATATTAACGCTTACAATTTAGGTGGCACTTTTC
GGGGAAATGTGCGCGGAACCCCTATTTGTTTATTTTTCTAAATACATTCAAATATGTATCCGCTCATGAG
ACAATAACCCTGATAAATGCTTCAATAATATTGAAAAAGGAAGAGTATGAGTATTCAACATTTCCGTGTC
GCCCTTATTCCCTTTTTTGCGGCATTTTGCCTTCCTGTTTTTGCTCACCCAGAAACGCTGGTGAAAGTAA
AAGATGCTGAAGATCAGTTGGGTGCACGAGTGGGTTACATCGAACTGGATCTCAACAGCGGTAAGATCCT
TGAGAGTTTTCGCCCCGAAGAACGTTTTCCAATGATGAGCACTTTTAAAGTTCTGCTATGTGGCGCGGTA
TTATCCCGTATTGACGCCGGGCAAGAGCAACTCGGTCGCCGCATACACTATTCTCAGAATGACTTGGTTG
AGTACTCACCAGTCACAGAAAAGCATCTTACGGATGGCATGACAGTAAGAGAATTATGCAGTGCTGCCAT
AACCATGAGTGATAACACTGCGGCCAACTTACTTCTGACAACGATCGGAGGACCGAAGGAGCTAACCGCT
TTTTTGCACAACATGGGGGATCATGTAACTCGCCTTGATCGTTGGGAACCGGAGCTGAATGAAGCCATAC
CAAACGACGAGCGTGACACCACGATGCCTGTAGCAATGGCAACAACGTTGCGCAAACTATTAACTGGCGA
ACTACTTACTCTAGCTTCCCGGCAACAATTAATAGACTGGATGGAGGCGGATAAAGTTGCAGGACCACTT
CTGCGCTCGGCCCTTCCGGCTGGCTGGTTTATTGCTGATAAATCTGGAGCCGGTGAGCGTGGGTCTCGCG
GTATCATTGCAGCACTGGGGCCAGATGGTAAGCCCTCCCGTATCGTAGTTATCTACACGACGGGGAGTCA
GGCAACTATGGATGAACGAAATAGACAGATCGCTGAGATAGGTGCCTCACTGATTAAGCATTGGTAACTG
TCAGACCAAGTTTACTCATATATACTTTAGATTGATTTAAAACTTCATTTTTAATTTAAAAGGATCTAGG
TGAAGATCCTTTTTGATAATCTCATGACCAAAATCCCTTAACGTGAGTTTTCGTTCCACTGAGCGTCAGA
CCCCGTAGAAAAGATCAAAGGATCTTCTTGAGATCCTTTTTTTCTGCGCGTAATCTGCTGCTTGCAAACA
AAAAAACCACCGCTACCAGCGGTGGTTTGTTTGCCGGATCAAGAGCTACCAACTCTTTTTCCGAAGGTAA
CTGGCTTCAGCAGAGCGCAGATACCAAATACTGTTCTTCTAGTGTAGCCGTAGTTAGGCCACCACTTCAA
GAACTCTGTAGCACCGCCTACATACCTCGCTCTGCTAATCCTGTTACCAGTGGCTGCTGCCAGTGGCGAT
AAGTCGTGTCTTACCGGGTTGGACTCAAGACGATAGTTACCGGATAAGGCGCAGCGGTCGGGCTGAACGG
GGGGTTCGTGCACACAGCCCAGCTTGGAGCGAACGACCTACACCGAACTGAGATACCTACAGCGTGAGCT
ATGAGAAAGCGCCACGCTTCCCGAAGGGAGAAAGGCGGACAGGTATCCGGTAAGCGGCAGGGTCGGAACA
GGAGAGCGCACGAGGGAGCTTCCAGGGGGAAACGCCTGGTATCTTTATAGTCCTGTCGGGTTTCGCCACC
TCTGACTTGAGCGTCGATTTTTGTGATGCTCGTCAGGGGGGCGGAGCCTATGGAAAAACGCCAGCAACGC
GGCCTTTTTACGGTTCCTGGCCTTTTGCTGGCCTTTTGCTCACATGTTCTTTCCTGCGTTATCCCCTGAT
TCTGTGGATAACCGTATTACCGCCTTTGAGTGAGCTGATACCGCTCGCCGCAGCCGAACGACCGAGCGCA
GCGAGTCAGTGAGCGAGGAAGCGGAAGAGCGCCCAATACGCAAACCGCCTC
Features (pLannotate 1.2.2; 27 found; start..end, strand, type, name):
     83..104     +  protein_bind   CAP binding site: CAP binding activates transcription in the presence of cAMP. E. coli catabolite activator protein
    119..149     +  promoter       lac promoter: promoter for the E. coli lac operon
    157..173     +  protein_bind   lac operator: The lac repressor binds to the lac operator to inhibit transcription in E. coli. This inhibition can be relieved by adding lactose or isopropyl-β-D-thiogalactopyranoside (IPTG). lac repressor encoded by lacI
    218..236     +  promoter       T3 promoter: promoter for bacteriophage T3 RNA polymerase
    264..490     +  promoter       RSV promoter: Rous sarcoma virus enhancer/promoter
    491..671     +  LTR            5' LTR (truncated): truncated 5' long terminal repeat (LTR) from HIV-1
    718..843     +  misc_feature   HIV-1 Ψ: packaging signal of human immunodeficiency virus type 1
    827..1190    +  CDS            HIV-1 gag (fragment): gag protein from human immunodeficiency virus 1; gag
   1336..1569    +  misc_feature   RRE: The Rev response element (RRE) of HIV-1 allows for Rev-dependent mRNA export from the nucleus to the cytoplasm.
   1946..1972    +  CDS            Rev (fragment): human immunodeficiency virus 1 (HIV-1) Rev protein; rev; enhances nuclear export of unspliced and incompletely spliced viral mRNAs
   1976..2216    +  promoter       U6 promoter: RNA polymerase III promoter for human U6 snRNA
   2264..2331    +  misc_RNA       tracrRNA (fragment): trans-activating CRISPR RNA for the Streptococcus pyogenes CRISPR/Cas9 system
   2380..2497    +  misc_feature   cPPT/CTS: central polypurine tract and central termination sequence of HIV-1
   2566..2777    +  promoter       EF-1α core promoter: core promoter for human elongation factor EF-1α
   2803..3402    +  CDS            PuroR (fragment): puromycin N-acetyltransferase; pac from Streptomyces; confers resistance to puromycin
   3418..4006    +  misc_feature   WPRE: woodchuck hepatitis virus posttranscriptional regulatory element
   4057..4076    +  misc_feature   cPPT/CTS (fragment): central polypurine tract and central termination sequence of HIV-1
   4078..4311    +  LTR            3' LTR (ΔU3): self-inactivating 3' long terminal repeat (LTR) from HIV-1
   4389..4510    +  polyA_signal   SV40 poly(A) signal: SV40 polyadenylation signal
   4550..4685    +  rep_origin     SV40 ori: SV40 origin of replication
   4706..4724    -  promoter       T7 promoter: promoter for bacteriophage T7 RNA polymerase
   4732..4887    +  CDS            lacZα (fragment): LacZα fragment of β-galactosidase; lacZ fragment
   4892..5320    +  rep_origin     f1 ori (sequence partly withheld): f1 bacteriophage origin of replication; arrow indicates direction of (+) strand synthesis
   5373..5477    +  promoter       AmpR promoter: bla
   5478..6338    +  CDS            AmpR: β-lactamase; bla; confers resistance to ampicillin, carbenicillin, and related antibiotics
   6509..7097    +  rep_origin     ori: high-copy-number ColE1/pMB1/pBR322/pUC origin of replication
   7280..70      +  CDS            lacI (fragment) (across the origin): lac repressor; lacI; The lac repressor binds to the lac operator to inhibit transcription in E. coli. This inhibition can be relieved by adding lactose or isopropyl-β-D-thiogalactopyranoside (IPTG).
