[The description below was written by a language model from this plasmid's Addgene catalogue record and pLannotate feature annotations shown in this document.]
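Description:
SKA3 G6.2 gRNA is a third-generation lentiviral CRISPR guide RNA plasmid built on the pLenti-sgRNA backbone and designed to target human SKA3. It is propagated in E. coli through a high-copy ColE1/pUC-type origin with ampicillin selection (AmpR), and it also retains an f1 origin, an SV40 origin and residual lac/lacZα and T3/T7 promoter elements from the parental cloning vector. The catalogue lists the empty backbone at 9,151 bp, whereas the sequenced construct is 7,302 nt. This would be consistent with loss of a stuffer fragment when the guide was cloned between the two BsmBI sites (both destroyed), though the record does not say so explicitly.

The viral cassette is arranged for Tat-independent packaging. An RSV promoter drives a truncated HIV-1 5' LTR, followed by the Ψ packaging signal with a partial gag sequence, the Rev response element for nuclear export of the genomic RNA, and a cPPT/CTS. It ends in a self-inactivating ΔU3 3' LTR with a downstream SV40 polyadenylation signal. Within this unit, the human U6 RNA polymerase III promoter expresses the SKA3-specific spacer fused to the S. pyogenes sgRNA scaffold (annotated as a tracrRNA fragment). A separate EF-1α core promoter drives puromycin N-acetyltransferase, stabilised by a WPRE, so transduced mammalian cells can be selected with puromycin.

No Cas9 is encoded, so the nuclease must be supplied separately, for example in a Cas9-expressing cell line. The plasmid belongs to a guide series used for large-scale knockout analysis of cell-cycle genes in human cells. The depositor notes that the listed guide sequence includes the 5' BsmBI cloning overhang as well as the spacer.
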