Addgene plasmid #90891: SKA3 G6.2 gRNA
Purpose: 3rd generation lentiviral gRNA plasmid targeting human SKA3
Depositing lab: Iain Cheeseman. Depositing organization: Whitehead Institute for Biomedical Research. Publication: Large-Scale Analysis of CRISPR/Cas9 Cell-Cycle Knockouts Reveals the Diversity of p53-Dependent Responses to Cell-Cycle Defects. McKinley KL, Cheeseman IM. Dev Cell. 2017 Feb 27;40(4):405-420.e2. doi: 10.1016/j.devcel.2017.01.012. Epub 2017 Feb 16. PubMed 28216383.
Backbone
  Vector backbone: pLenti-sgRNA
  Backbone manufacturer: Eric Lander & David Sabatini labs (Addgene plasmid #71409)
  Backbone size w/o insert (bp): 9151
  Vector type: Lentiviral, CRISPR
  Selectable markers: Puromycin
Growth in bacteria
  Bacterial resistance: Ampicillin, 100 μg/mL
  Growth temperature: 37°C
  Growth strain: NEB Stable
  Copy number: Unknown
Gene/Insert
  Gene/Insert name: SKA3 (Guide Designation G6.2) (alt name: pKMKO series)
  gRNA/shRNA sequence: CACCgATACAACTGCTTGCAACAGG
  Species: H. sapiens (human)
  Promoter: U6
  Cloning method: Restriction Enzyme; 5′ cloning site BsmBI (destroyed during cloning); 3′ cloning site BsmBI (destroyed during cloning)
  Sequencing primers: 5′ hU6-F (5'-GAGGGCCTATTTCCCATGATT-3'); 3′ EF1a-R (5'-CACGGCGACTACTGCACTTA-3')
Terms and licenses: Academic/Nonprofit Terms; Industry Terms: Not Available to Industry
Depositor comments: Please note that gRNA target sequence listed is not strictly the 20nt spacer sequence, but also contains the 5' BsmBI overhang. For more information about knockout human cell lines generated using this plasmid, please see http://cellcycleknockouts.wi.mit.edu/ .
How to cite: SKA3 G6.2 gRNA was a gift from Iain Cheeseman (Addgene plasmid # 90891 ; http://n2t.net/addgene:90891 ; RRID:Addgene_90891)
